>Addgene plasmid #202597 | pCAGGS-C-TEV-HAT | addgene full sequence | sequence record 399552 | Addgene Partial NGS Result
GGTCGACATTGATTATTGACTAGTTATTAATAGTAATCAATTACGGGGTCATTAGTTCATAGCCCATATA
TGGAGTTCCGCGTTACATAACTTACGGTAAATGGCCCGCCTGGCTGACCGCCCAACGACCCCCGCCCATT
GACGTCAATAATGACGTATGTTCCCATAGTAACGCCAATAGGGACTTTCCATTGACGTCAATGGGTGGAG
TATTTACGGTAAACTGCCCACTTGGCAGTACATCAAGTGTATCATATGCCAAGTACGCCCCCTATTGACG
TCAATGACGGTAAATGGCCCGCCTGGCATTATGCCCAGTACATGACCTTATGGGACTTTCCTACTTGGCA
GTACATCTACGTATTAGTCATCGCTATTACCATGGTCGAGGTGAGCCCCACGTTCTGCTTCACTCTCCCC
ATCTCCCCCCCCTCCCCACCCCCAATTTTGTATTTATTTATTTTTTAATTATTTTGTGCAGCGATGGGGG
CGGGGGGGGGGGGGGSGCGCGCCRGGSGGGGSGGGGSGGGGSGRGGGGSGGGGSGGGGSGRGGCGGAGAG
GTGCGGCGGCAGCCAATCAGAGCGGCGCGCTCCGAAAGTTTCCTTTTATGGCGAGGCGGCGGCGGCGGCG
GCCCTATAAAAAGCGAAGCGCGCGGCGGGCGGGAGTCGCTGCGCGCTGCCTTCGCCCCGTGCCCCGCTCC
GCCGCCGCCTCGCGCCGCCCGCCCCGGCTCTGACTGACCGCGTTACTCCCACAGGTGAGCGGGCGGGACG
GCCCTTCTCCTCCGGGCTGTAATTAGCGCTTGGTTTAATGACGGCTTGTTTCTTTTCTGTGGCTGCGTGA
AAGCCTTGAGGGGCTCCGGGAGGGCCCTTTGTGCGGGGGGAGCGGCTCGGGGGGTGCGTGCGTGTGTGTG
TGCGTGGGGAGCGCCGCGTGCGGCTCCGCGCTGCCCGGCGGCTGTGAGCGCTGCGGGCGCGGCGCGGGGC
TTTGTGCGCTCCGCAGTGTGCGCGAGGGGAGCGCGGCCGGGGGCGGTGCCCCGCGGTGCGGGGGGGGCTG
CGAGGGGAACAAAGGCTGCGTGCGGGGTGTGTGCGTGGGGGGGTGAGCAGGGGGTGTGGGCGCGTCGGTC
GGGCTGCAACCCCCCCTGCACCCCCCTCCCCGAGTTGCTGAGCACGGCCCGGCTTCGGGTGCGGGGCTCC
GTACGGGGCGTGGCGCGGGGCTCGCCGTGCCGGGCGGGGGGTGGCGGCAGGTGGGGGTGCCGGGCGGGGC
GGGGCCGCCTCGGGCCGGGGRGGGCTCGGGGGAGGGGCGCGGCGGCCCCCGGAGCGCCGGCGGCTGTCGA
GGCGCGGCGAGCCGCAGCCATTGCCTTTTATGGTAATCGTGCGAGAGGGCGCAGGGACTTCCTTTGTCCC
AAATCTGTGCGGAGCCGAAATCTGGGAGGCGCCGCCGCACCCCCTCTAGCGGGCGCGGGGCGAAGCGGTG
CGGCGCCGGCAGGAAGGAAATGGGCGGGGAGGGCCTTCGTGCGTCGCCGCGCCGCCGTCCCCTTCTCCCT
CTCCAGCCTCGGGGCTGTCCGCGGGGGGACGGCTGCCTTCGGGGGGGACGGGGCAGGGCGGGGTTCGGCT
TCTGGCGTGTGACCGGCGGCTCTAGAGCCTCTGCTAACCATGTTCATGCCTTCTTCTTTTTCCTACAGCT
CCTGGGCAACGTGCTGGTTATTGTGCTGTCTCATCATTTTGGCAAAGAATTGAGCTCCCGGGTACCGAAT
TCGATATCGCGGCCGCTCGAGGAAAACCTCTATTTTCAAGGCGCCACCATGAAGGATCATCTCATCCACA
ATGTCCACAAAGAGGAGCACGCTCATGCCCACAACAAGGAAAACCTCTATTTTCAAGGCAGATCTTTTTC
CCTCTGCCAAAAATTATGGGGACATCATGAAGCCCCTTGAGCATCTGACTTCTGGCTAATAAAGGAAATT
TATTTTCATTGCAATAGTGTGTTGGAATTTTTTGTGTCTCTCACTCGGAAGGACATATGGGAGGGCAAAT
CATTTAAAACATCAGAATGAGTATTTGGTTTAGAGTTTGGCAACATATGCCCATATGCTGGCTGCCATGA
ACAAAGGTTGGCTATAAAGAGGTCATCAGTATATGAAACAGCCCCCTGCTGTCCATTCCTTATTCCATAG
AAAAGCCTTGACTTGAGGTTAGATTTTTTTTATATTTTGTTTTGTGTTATTTTTTTCTTTAACATCCCTA
AAATTTTCCTTACATGTTTTACTAGCCAGATTTTTCCTCCTCTCCTGACTACTCCCAGTCATAGCTGTCC
CTCTTCTCTTATGGAGATCCCTCGACCTGCAGCCCAAGCTTGGCGTAATCATGGTCATAGCTGTTTCCTG
TGTGAAATTGTTATCCGCTCACAATTCCACACAACATACGAGCCGGAAGCATAAAGTGTAAAGCCTGGGG
TGCCTAATGAGTGAGCTAACTCACATTAATTGCGTTGCGCTCACTGCCCGCTTTCCAGTCGGGAAACCTG
TCGTGCCAGCGGATCCGCATCTCAATTAGTCAGCAACCATAGTCCCGCCCCTAACTCCGCCCATCCCGCC
CCTAACTCCGCCCAGTTCCGCCCATTCTCCGCCCCATGGCTGACTAATTTTTTTTATTTATGCAGAGGCC
GAGGCCGCCTCGGCCTCTGAGCTATTCCAGAAGTAGTGAGGAGGCTTTTTTGGAGGCCTAGGCTTTTGCA
AAAAGCTAACTTGTTTATTGCAGCTTATAATGGTTACAAATAAAGCAATAGCATCACAAATTTCACAAAT
AAAGCATTTTTTTCACTGCATTCTAGTTGTGGTTTGTCCAAACTCATCAATGTATCTTATCATGTCTGGA
TCCGCTGCATTAATGAATCGGCCAACGCGCGGGGAGAGGCGGTTTGCGTATTGGGCGCTCTTCCGCTTCC
TCGCTCACTGACTCGCTGCGCTCGGTCGTTCGGCTGCGGCGAGCGGTATCAGCTCACTCAAAGGCGGTAA
TACGGTTATCCACAGAATCAGGGGATAACGCAGGAAAGAACATGTGAGCAAAAGGCCAGCAAAAGGCCAG
GAACCGTAAAAAGGCCGCGTTGCTGGCGTTTTTCCATAGGCTCCGCCCCCCTGACGAGCATCACAAAAAT
CGACGCTCAAGTCAGAGGTGGCGAAACCCGACAGGACTATAAAGATACCAGGCGTTTCCCCCTGGAAGCT
CCCTCGTGCGCTCTCCTGTTCCGACCCTGCCGCTTACCGGATACCTGTCCGCCTTTCTCCCTTCGGGAAG
CGTGGCGCTTTCTCATAGCTCACGCTGTAGGTATCTCAGTTCGGTGTAGGTCGTTCGCTCCAAGCTGGGC
TGTGTGCACGAACCCCCCGTTCAGCCCGACCGCTGCGCCTTATCCGGTAACTATCGTCTTGAGTCCAACC
CGGTAAGACACGACTTATCGCCACTGGCAGCAGCCACTGGTAACAGGATTAGCAGAGCGAGGTATGTAGG
CGGTGCTACAGAGTTCTTGAAGTGGTGGCCTAACTACGGCTACACTAGAAGAACAGTATTTGGTATCTGC
GCTCTGCTGAAGCCAGTTACCTTCGGAAAAAGAGTTGGTAGCTCTTGATCCGGCAAACAAACCACCGCTG
GTAGCGGTGGTTTTTTTGTTTGCAAGCAGCAGATTACGCGCAGAAAAAAAGGATCTCAAGAAGATCCTTT
GATCTTTTCTACGGGGTCTGACGCTCAGTGGAACGAAAACTCACGTTAAGGGATTTTGGTCATGAGATTA
TCAAAAAGGATCTTCACCTAGATCCTTTTAAATTAAAAATGAAGTTTTAAATCAATCTAAAGTATATATG
AGTAAACTTGGTCTGACAGTTACCAATGCTTAATCAGTGAGGCACCTATCTCAGCGATCTGTCTATTTCG
TTCATCCATAGTTGCCTGACTCCCCGTCGTGTAGATAACTACGATACGGGAGGGCTTACCATCTGGCCCC
AGTGCTGCAATGATACCGCGAGACCCACGCTCACCGGCTCCAGATTTATCAGCAATAAACCAGCCAGCCG
GAAGGGCCGAGCGCAGAAGTGGTCCTGCAACTTTATCCGCCTCCATCCAGTCTATTAATTGTTGCCGGGA
AGCTAGAGTAAGTAGTTCGCCAGTTAATAGTTTGCGCAACGTTGTTGCCATTGCTACAGGCATCGTGGTG
TCACGCTCGTCGTTTGGTATGGCTTCATTCAGCTCCGGTTCCCAACGATCAAGGCGAGTTACATGATCCC
CCATGTTGTGCAAAAAAGCGGTTAGCTCCTTCGGTCCTCCGATCGTTGTCAGAAGTAAGTTGGCCGCAGT
GTTATCACTCATGGTTATGGCAGCACTGCATAATTCTCTTACTGTCATGCCATCCGTAAGATGCTTTTCT
GTGACTGGTGAGTACTCAACCAAGTCATTCTGAGAATAGTGTATGCGGCGACCGAGTTGCTCTTGCCCGG
CGTCAATACGGGATAATACCGCGCCACATAGCAGAACTTTAAAAGTGCTCATCATTGGAAAACGTTCTTC
GGGGCGAAAACTCTCAAGGATCTTACCGCTGTTGAGATCCAGTTCGATGTAACCCACTCGTGCACCCAAC
TGATCTTCAGCATCTTTTACTTTCACCAGCGTTTCTGGGTGAGCAAAAACAGGAAGGCAAAATGCCGCAA
AAAAGGGAATAAGGGCGACACGGAAATGTTGAATACTCATACTCTTCCTTTTTCAATATTATTGAAGCAT
TTATCAGGGTTATTGTCTCATGAGCGGATACATATTTGAATGTATTTAGAAAAATAAACAAATAGGGGTT
CCGCGCACATTTCCCCGAAAAGTGCCACCTG
Features (pLannotate 1.2.2; 16 found; start..end, strand, type, name):
      5..384     +  enhancer       CMV enhancer: human cytomegalovirus immediate early enhancer
    386..661     +  promoter       chicken β-actin promoter: No description available
    662..1678    +  intron         chimeric intron: chimera between introns from chicken β-actin and rabbit β-globin
   1796..1858    +  CDS            LDHA (fragment): LDHA_CHICK - Experimental evidence at protein level: Swiss-Prot protein existence level 1. From Gallus gallus (Chicken).
   1948..2003    +  polyA_signal   β-globin poly(A) signal: rabbit β-globin polyadenylation signal (Gil and Proudfoot, 1987)
   2388..2404    -  protein_bind   lac operator: The lac repressor binds to the lac operator to inhibit transcription in E. coli. This inhibition can be relieved by adding lactose or isopropyl-β-D-thiogalactopyranoside (IPTG). lac repressor encoded by lacI
   2412..2442    -  promoter       lac promoter: promoter for the E. coli lac operon
   2457..2478    -  protein_bind   CAP binding site: CAP binding activates transcription in the presence of cAMP. E. coli catabolite activator protein
   2491..2530    -  CDS            lacI (fragment): lac repressor; lacI; The lac repressor binds to the lac operator to inhibit transcription in E. coli. This inhibition can be relieved by adding lactose or isopropyl-β-D-thiogalactopyranoside (IPTG).
   2537..2559    +  promoter       SV40 promoter (fragment): SV40 enhancer and early promoter
   2583..2718    +  rep_origin     SV40 ori: SV40 origin of replication
   2738..2872    +  polyA_signal   SV40 poly(A) signal: SV40 polyadenylation signal
   2874..2928    -  CDS            lacI (fragment): lac repressor; lacI; The lac repressor binds to the lac operator to inhibit transcription in E. coli. This inhibition can be relieved by adding lactose or isopropyl-β-D-thiogalactopyranoside (IPTG).
   3111..3699    -  rep_origin     ori: high-copy-number ColE1/pMB1/pBR322/pUC origin of replication
   3870..4730    -  CDS            AmpR: β-lactamase; bla; confers resistance to ampicillin, carbenicillin, and related antibiotics
   4731..4835    -  promoter       AmpR promoter: bla
