[The description below was written by a language model from this plasmid's Addgene catalogue record and pLannotate feature annotations shown in this document.]
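Description:
pCAGGS-C-TEV-HAT is an empty mammalian expression backbone for producing proteins fused to a histidine affinity tag (HAT) that can be removed with Tobacco Etch Virus (TEV) protease. It derives from a related pCAGGS vector carrying a TEV-cleavable Twin-Strep tag and is about 4.85 kb. In E. coli it is maintained at high copy through a ColE1/pUC-type origin and selected with ampicillin via the β-lactamase gene and its own promoter. Remnants of the lac promoter/operator region and short lacI fragments are backbone leftovers with no stated function.

Expression is driven by the CAG promoter, annotated here as the CMV immediate-early enhancer, the chicken β-actin promoter and a chimeric β-actin/β-globin intron. Transcripts are terminated by the rabbit β-globin polyadenylation signal. According to the record, a Kozak sequence, start codon, HAT tag and TEV recognition site were placed in the XhoI/BglII region of pCAGGS, and a gene of interest is inserted at the BglII site by Gibson assembly. The short CDS annotated between intron and poly(A) as a chicken LDHA fragment probably corresponds to the HAT tag, which was originally derived from chicken lactate dehydrogenase. The TEV site itself is not annotated. The record is inconsistent about orientation: the plasmid name suggests a C-terminal tag, while the purpose statement and tag fields describe an N-terminal HAT tag followed by the TEV site. An SV40 origin and SV40 poly(A) signal are also present, and the origin could allow episomal replication in cells expressing large T antigen.

The depositor notes that HAT-tagged proteins can be purified by immobilized metal-affinity chromatography with imidazole elution. The associated work concerns protein–protein interactions among lipid-metabolizing enzymes.
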