Addgene plasmid #202597: pCAGGS-C-TEV-HAT
Purpose: (Empty Backbone) Express N-terminal Tobacco Etch Virus (TEV) protease cleavable Histidine Affinity Tag (HAT) (KDHLIHNVHKEEHAHAHNK) in mammalian cell
Depositing lab: Chiaki Murakami. Depositing organization: Chiba University. Publication: Diacylglycerol kinase zeta interacts with sphingomyelin synthase 1 and sphingomyelin synthase-related protein via different regions. Furuta M, Murakami C, Numagami Y, Suzuki R, Sakane F. FEBS Open Bio. 2023 May 11. doi: 10.1002/2211-5463.13628. PubMed 37166445.
Backbone
  Vector backbone: pCAGGS-C-TEV-Twin-Strep
  Backbone manufacturer: Chiaki Murakami
  Backbone size (bp): 4849
  Modifications to backbone: Kozak sequence (GCCACC), start codon (ATG), polyhistidine affinity tag (HAT), and TEV were subcloned into the XhoI/BglII site of pCAGGS vector.
  Vector type: Mammalian Expression
  Promoter: CAG
  Tag / fusion protein: TEV cleavable site (ENLYFQG) (C terminal on backbone); poly-histidine affinity tag (HAT-tag) (N terminal on backbone)
Growth in bacteria
  Bacterial resistance: Ampicillin, 100 μg/mL
  Growth temperature: 37°C
  Growth strain: DH5alpha
  Copy number: High Copy
Gene/Insert
  Cloning method: Gibson Cloning
  Sequencing primers: 5′ TTCGGCTTCTGGCGTGTGACC; 3′ TATTAGCCAGAAGTCAGATGCTCAAGG
Terms and licenses: Academic/Nonprofit Terms; Industry Terms: Not Available to Industry
Depositor comments: The insert can be subcloned into Bgl lI site via Gibson Assembly. HAT-tagged proteins can be purified via Immobilized metal-affinity chromatography (IMAC). 150 mM imidazole was used to elute the HAT-tagged proteins. Reference: 1. Applied Microbiology and Biotechnology, volume 60, pages523–533 (2003) 2. Journal of Chromatography A, volume 864, Pages 247-256 (1999)
How to cite: pCAGGS-C-TEV-HAT was a gift from Chiaki Murakami (Addgene plasmid # 202597 ; http://n2t.net/addgene:202597 ; RRID:Addgene_202597)
